>Addgene plasmid #54756 | mKikGR-N1 | addgene full sequence | sequence record 492633 | Addgene NGS Result
ATATATGGAGTTCCGCGTTACATAACTTACGGTAAATGGCCCGCCTGGCTGACCGCCCAACGACCCCCGC
CCATTGACGTCAATAATGACGTATGTTCCCATAGTAACGCCAATAGGGACTTTCCATTGACGTCAATGGG
TGGAGTATTTACGGTAAACTGCCCACTTGGCAGTACATCAAGTGTATCATATGCCAAGTACGCCCCCTAT
TGACGTCAATGACGGTAAATGGCCCGCCTGGCATTATGCCCAGTACATGACCTTATGGGACTTTCCTACT
TGGCAGTACATCTACGTATTAGTCATCGCTATTACCATGGTGATGCGGTTTTGGCAGTACATCAATGGGC
GTGGATAGCGGTTTGACTCACGGGGATTTCCAAGTCTCCACCCCATTGACGTCAATGGGAGTTTGTTTTG
GCACCAAAATCAACGGGACTTTCCAAAATGTCGTAACAACTCCGCCCCATTGACGCAAATGGGCGGTAGG
CGTGTACGGTGGGAGGTCTATATAAGCAGAGCTGGTTTAGTGAACCGTCAGATCCGCTAGCGCTACCGGA
CTCAGATCTCGAGCTCAAGCTTCGAATTCTGCAGTCGACGGTACCGCGGGCCCGGGATCCACCGGTCGCC
ACCATGGTGAGTGTGATTACATCAGAAATGAAGATCGAGCTGCGTATGGAAGGCTCTGTAAACGGGCACA
AGTTCGTGATTACAGGGAAAGGAAGTGGCAGACCTTACGAGGGAACACAGACTGTGGACCTGACAGTCAT
AGAGGGCGGACCTCTTCCTTTTGCTTTCGATATCCTGACAACAGCATTCCATTACGGCAACCGGGTATTT
GTCGAATACCCAGAAGAAATAGTAGACTACTTCAAGCAGTTGTTTCCTGAGGGTTATTCTTGGGAACGAA
GCATGAGTTACGAAGACGGGGGAATTTGCCTCGCCACAAACAATATAACGATGAAGAAAGACGGCAGCAA
CACTTTTGTCAATGAAATTCGATTTGATGGTACAAACTTTCCTGCCAATGGTCCAGTTATGCAGAGGAAG
ACCGTCAAATGGGAGCCATCCACTGAGAAAATGTATGTGCGTGATGGAGTGCTGAAGGGTGATGTTGAAA
TGGCTCTGTTGCTTGAAGGAGGTGGCCATTACCGATGTGACTTCAGAACTACTTACAAAGCAAAGAAGGT
TGTCCAGTTGCCAGACTATCACTACGTGGATCATCAAATGGAGATAACAAGCCATGACAAGGATTACAAC
AAGGTTAAGGCGTATGAACATGCTAAGGCTTATTCCGGGACCTACAGGGGCGCCAAGTATGAATTTGAAG
CCTAAGCGGCCGCGACTCTAGATCATAATCAGCCATACCACATTTGTAGAGGTTTTACTTGCTTTAAAAA
ACCTCCCACACCTCCCCCTGAACCTGAAACATAAAATGAATGCAATTGTTGTTGTTAACTTGTTTATTGC
AGCTTATAATGGTTACAAATAAAGCAATAGCATCACAAATTTCACAAATAAAGCATTTTTTTCACTGCAT
TCTAGTTGTGGTTTGTCCAAACTCATCAATGTATCTTAAGGCGTAAATTGTAAGCGTTAATATTTTGTTA
AAATTCGCGTTAAATTTTTGTTAAATCAGCTCATTTTTTAACCAATAGGCCGAAATCGGCAAAATCCCTT
ATAAATCAAAAGAATAGACCGAGATAGGGTTGAGTGTTGTTCCAGTTTGGAACAAGAGTCCACTATTAAA
GAACGTGGACTCCAACGTCAAAGG
[49 nt withheld, positions 1775-1823]
T
[91 nt withheld, positions 1825-1915]
G
[124 nt withheld, positions 1917-2040]
CAGGTGGCACTTTTCGGGGAAATGTGCGCGGAACCCCTATTTGTTTATTTTTCTAAATACATTCAAATAT
GTATCCGCTCATGAGACAATAACCCTGATAAATGCTTCAATAATATTGAAAAAGGAAGAGTCCTGAGGCG
GAAAGAACCAGCTGTGGAATGTGTGTCAGTTAGGGTGTGGAAAGTCCCCAGGCTCCCCAGCAGGCAGAAG
TATGCAAAGCATGCATCTCAATTAGTCAGCAACCAGGTGTGGAAAGTCCCCAGGCTCCCCAGCAGGCAGA
AGTATGCAAAGCATGCATCTCAATTAGTCAGCAACCATAGTCCCGCCCCTAACTCCGCCCATCCCGCCCC
TAACTCCGCCCAGTTCCGCCCATTCTCCGCCCCATGGCTGACTAATTTTTTTTATTTATGCAGAGGCCGA
GGCCGCCTCGGCCTCTGAGCTATTCCAGAAGTAGTGAGGAGGCTTTTTTGGAGGCCTAGGCTTTTGCAAA
GATCGATCAAGAGACAGGATGAGGATCGTTTCGCATGATTGAACAAGATGGATTGCACGCAGGTTCTCCG
GCCGCTTGGGTGGAGAGGCTATTCGGCTATGACTGGGCACAACAGACAATCGGCTGCTCTGATGCCGCCG
TGTTCCGGCTGTCAGCGCAGGGGCGCCCGGTTCTTTTTGTCAAGACCGACCTGTCCGGTGCCCTGAATGA
ACTGCAAGACGAGGCAGCGCGGCTATCGTGGCTGGCCACGACGGGCGTTCCTTGCGCAGCTGTGCTCGAC
GTTGTCACTGAAGCGGGAAGGGACTGGCTGCTATTGGGCGAAGTGCCGGGGCAGGATCTCCTGTCATCTC
ACCTTGCTCCTGCCGAGAAAGTATCCATCATGGCTGATGCAATGCGGCGGCTGCATACGCTTGATCCGGC
TACCTGCCCATTCGACCACCAAGCGAAACATCGCATCGAGCGAGCACGTACTCGGATGGAAGCCGGTCTT
GTCGATCAGGATGATCTGGACGAAGAGCATCAGGGGCTCGCGCCAGCCGAACTGTTCGCCAGGCTCAAGG
CGAGCATGCCCGACGGCGAGGATCTCGTCGTGACCCATGGCGATGCCTGCTTGCCGAATATCATGGTGGA
AAATGGCCGCTTTTCTGGATTCATCGACTGTGGCCGGCTGGGTGTGGCGGACCGCTATCAGGACATAGCG
TTGGCTACCCGTGATATTGCTGAAGAGCTTGGCGGCGAATGGGCTGACCGCTTCCTCGTGCTTTACGGTA
TCGCCGCTCCCGATTCGCAGCGCATCGCCTTCTATCGCCTTCTTGACGAGTTCTTCTGAGCGGGACTCTG
GGGTTCGAAATGACCGACCAAGCGACGCCCAACCTGCCATCACGAGATTTCGATTCCACCGCCGCCTTCT
ATGAAAGGTTGGGCTTCGGAATCGTTTTCCGGGACGCCGGCTGGATGATCCTCCAGCGCGGGGATCTCAT
GCTGGAGTTCTTCGCCCACCCTAGGGGGAGGCTAACTGAAACACGGAAGGAGACAATACCGGAAGGAACC
CGCGCTATGACGGCAATAAAAAGACAGAATAAAACGCACGGTGTTGGGTCGTTTGTTCATAAACGCGGGG
TTCGGTCCCAGGGCTGGCACTCTGTCGATACCCCACCGAGACCCCATTGGGGCCAATACGCCCGCGTTTC
TTCCTTTTCCCCACCCCACCCCCCAAGTTCGGGTGAAGGCCCAGGGCTCGCAGCCAACGTCGGGGCGGCA
GGCCCTGCCATAGCCTCAGGTTACTCATATATACTTTAGATTGATTTAAAACTTCATTTTTAATTTAAAA
GGATCTAGGTGAAGATCCTTTTTGATAATCTCATGACCAAAATCCCTTAACGTGAGTTTTCGTTCCACTG
AGCGTCAGACCCCGTAGAAAAGATCAAAGGATCTTCTTGAGATCCTTTTTTTCTGCGCGTAATCTGCTGC
TTGCAAACAAAAAAACCACCGCTACCAGCGGTGGTTTGTTTGCCGGATCAAGAGCTACCAACTCTTTTTC
CGAAGGTAACTGGCTTCAGCAGAGCGCAGATACCAAATACTGTTCTTCTAGTGTAGCCGTAGTTAGGCCA
CCACTTCAAGAACTCTGTAGCACCGCCTACATACCTCGCTCTGCTAATCCTGTTACCAGTGGCTGCTGCC
AGTGGCGATAAGTCGTGTCTTACCGGGTTGGACTCAAGACGATAGTTACCGGATAAGGCGCAGCGGTCGG
GCTGAACGGGGGGTTCGTGCACACAGCCCAGCTTGGAGCGAACGACCTACACCGAACTGAGATACCTACA
GCGTGAGCTATGAGAAAGCGCCACGCTTCCCGAAGGGAGAAAGGCGGACAGGTATCCGGTAAGCGGCAGG
GTCGGAACAGGAGAGCGCACGAGGGAGCTTCCAGGGGGAAACGCCTGGTATCTTTATAGTCCTGTCGGGT
TTCGCCACCTCTGACTTGAGCGTCGATTTTTGTGATGCTCGTCAGGGGGGCGGAGCCTATGGAAAAACGC
CAGCAACGCGGCCTTTTTACGGTTCCTGGCCTTTTGCTGGCCTTTTGCTCACATGTTCTTTCCTGCGTTA
TCCCCTGATTCTGTGGATAACCGTATTACCGCCATGCATTAGTTATTAATAGTAATCAATTACGGGGTCA
TTAGTTCATAGCCC
Features (pLannotate 1.2.2; 15 found; start..end, strand, type, name):
     16..319     +  enhancer       CMV enhancer: human cytomegalovirus immediate early enhancer
    320..523     +  promoter       CMV promoter: human cytomegalovirus (CMV) immediate early promoter
    546..626     +  misc_feature   MCS: multiple cloning site
    634..1335    +  CDS            mKikGR1: monomeric photoconvertible Kikume green-to-red fluorescent protein
   1351..1434    +  CDS            large T antigen (fragment): large T antigen from SV40 (simian virus 40)
   1457..1578    +  polyA_signal   SV40 poly(A) signal: SV40 polyadenylation signal
   1612..2040    -  rep_origin     f1 ori (sequence partly withheld): f1 bacteriophage origin of replication; arrow indicates direction of (+) strand synthesis
   2067..2171    +  promoter       AmpR promoter: bla
   2173..2530    +  promoter       SV40 promoter: SV40 enhancer and early promoter
   2565..3359    +  CDS            NeoR/KanR: aminoglycoside phosphotransferase from Tn5; aph(3')-II (or nptII); confers resistance to neomycin, kanamycin, and G418 (Geneticin®)
   3380..3532    +  CDS            ble (fragment): BLE_KLEPN - Experimental evidence at protein level: Swiss-Prot protein existence level 1. Binding protein with a strong affinity to the bleomycin family of antibiotics. Binds to CL990; an antimitotic-antibiotic compound. From Klebsiella pneumoniae.
   3591..3638    +  polyA_signal   HSV TK poly(A) signal: herpes simplex virus thymidine kinase polyadenylation signal (Cole and Stacy, 1985)
   3729..3745    -  polyA_signal   bGH poly(A) signal (fragment): bovine growth hormone polyadenylation signal
   3967..4555    +  rep_origin     ori: high-copy-number ColE1/pMB1/pBR322/pUC origin of replication
   4670..4714    +  enhancer       CMV enhancer (fragment): human cytomegalovirus immediate early enhancer
