[The description below was written by a language model from this plasmid's Addgene catalogue record, the feature table of its GenBank file and pLannotate feature annotations shown in this document.]
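Description:
mKikGR-N1 is an empty mammalian expression backbone of the "N1" layout, designed for making fusions in which a protein of interest carries the monomeric photoconvertible fluorescent protein mKikGR at its C terminus. No insert is present. The expression cassette consists of the human cytomegalovirus immediate early enhancer and promoter, followed by a multiple cloning site, then the mKikGR coding sequence preceded by a Kozak consensus, and finally an SV40 polyadenylation signal. A gene cloned in frame into the multiple cloning site, without a stop codon, is therefore expressed as a fusion upstream of mKikGR. Without an insert, the fluorescent protein's own start context should allow it to be expressed alone. mKikGR converts from a green to a red form, and the record lists excitation and emission peaks of 507/517 nm for the green state and 583/593 nm for the red state.

The plasmid replicates in E. coli at high copy from a ColE1/pUC-type origin and also carries an f1 origin for single-stranded DNA production. A single Tn5 aminoglycoside phosphotransferase gene provides both selections. It is driven by a bacterial bla promoter for kanamycin resistance in bacteria and by the SV40 enhancer/early promoter for G418 selection of stable mammalian transfectants, and it is terminated by an HSV TK polyadenylation signal. The short large T antigen, ble and bGH fragments in the automated annotation are most likely partial matches to backbone sequence rather than functional elements. The full sequence record is 4,714 nt against a catalogued size of 4,750 bp, and the accompanying GenBank record covers only about 1 kb spanning the cloning site through the SV40 poly(A) signal. Typical uses are localization studies and optical highlighting or tracking of tagged proteins in live mammalian cells.
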