Addgene plasmid #54756: mKikGR-N1
Purpose: (Empty Backbone) Localization: N1 Cloning Vector, Excitation: 507 / 583, Emission: 517 / 593
Depositing lab: Michael Davidson. Depositing organization: Florida State University, Tallahassee.
Backbone
  Vector backbone: mKikGR-N1
  Backbone size (bp): 4750
  Vector type: Mammalian Expression
  Selectable markers: Neomycin (select with G418)
  Tag / fusion protein: mKikGR (C terminal on backbone)
Growth in bacteria
  Bacterial resistance: Kanamycin, 50 μg/mL
  Growth temperature: 37°C
  Growth strain: DH5alpha
  Copy number: High Copy
Gene/Insert
  Gene/Insert name: None
  Tag / fusion protein: mKikGR (C terminal on backbone)
Terms and licenses: Academic/Nonprofit Terms; Industry Terms
Depositor comments: . Excitation = 507 / 583; Emission = 517 / 593
How to cite: mKikGR-N1 was a gift from Michael Davidson (Addgene plasmid # 54756 ; http://n2t.net/addgene:54756 ; RRID:Addgene_54756)
