LOCUS       Exported 1009 bp ds-DNA linear SYN 31-MAY-2021
DEFINITION  Localization: N1 Cloning Vector, Excitation: 507 / 583, Emission:
            517 / 593.
ACCESSION   .
VERSION     .
KEYWORDS    mKikGR-N1
SOURCE      synthetic DNA construct
  ORGANISM  synthetic DNA construct
REFERENCE   1 (bases 1 to 1009)
  TITLE     Michael Davidson Empty Backbones
REFERENCE   2 (bases 1 to 1009)
  AUTHORS   .
  TITLE     Direct Submission
  JOURNAL   Exported May 31, 2021 from SnapGene Server 1.1.58
            http://www.snapgene.com
FEATURES             Location/Qualifiers
     source          1..1009
                     /organism="synthetic DNA construct"
                     /mol_type="other DNA"
     misc_feature    14..94
                     /label=MCS
                     /note="multiple cloning site"
     regulatory      96..105
                     /regulatory_class="other"
                     /note="vertebrate consensus sequence for strong initiation
                     of translation (Kozak, 1987)"
     CDS             102..803
                     /codon_start=1
                     /product="monomeric photoconvertible Kikume green-to-red
                     fluorescent protein"
                     /label=mKikGR1
                     /translation="MVSVITSEMKIELRMEGSVNGHKFVITGKGSGRPYEGTQTVDLTV
                     IEGGPLPFAFDILTTAFHYGNRVFVEYPEEIVDYFKQLFPEGYSWERSMSYEDGGICLA
                     TNNITMKKDGSNTFVNEIRFDGTNFPANGPVMQRKTVKWEPSTEKMYVRDGVLKGDVEM
                     ALLLEGGGHYRCDFRTTYKAKKVVQLPDYHYVDHQMEITSHDKDYNKVKAYEHAKAYSG
                     TYRGAKYEFEA"
     polyA_signal    925..1003
                     /label=SV40 poly(A) signal
                     /note="SV40 polyadenylation signal"
     primer_bind     complement(961..980)
                     /label=SV40pA-R
                     /note="SV40 polyA, reverse primer"
ORIGIN
        1 tgacgtcaga tccgctagcg ctaccggact cagatctcga gctcaagctt cgaattctgc
       61 agtcgacggt accgcgggcc cgggatccac cggtcgccac catggtgagt gtgattacat
      121 cagaaatgaa gatcgagctg cgtatggaag gctctgtaaa cgggcacaag ttcgtgatta
      181 cagggaaagg aagtggcaga ccttacgagg gaacacagac tgtggacctg acagtcatag
      241 agggcggacc tcttcctttt gctttcgata tcctgacaac agcattccat tacggcaacc
      301 gggtatttgt cgaataccca gaagaaatag tagactactt caagcagttg tttcctgagg
      361 gttattcttg ggaacgaagc atgagttacg aagacggggg aatttgcctc gccacaaaca
      421 atataacgat gaagaaagac ggcagcaaca cttttgtcaa tgaaattcga tttgatggta
      481 caaactttcc tgccaatggt ccagttatgc agaggaagac cgtcaaatgg gagccatcca
      541 ctgagaaaat gtatgtgcgt gatggagtgc tgaagggtga tgttgaaatg gctctgttgc
      601 ttgaaggagg tggccattac cgatgtgact tcagaactac ttacaaagca aagaaggttg
      661 tccagttgcc agactatcac tacgtggatc atcaaatgga gataacaagc catgacaagg
      721 attacaacaa ggttaaggcg tatgaacatg ctaaggctta ttccgggacc tacaggggcg
      781 ccaagtatga atttgaagcc taagcggccg cgactctaga tcataatcag ccataccaca
      841 tttgtagagg ttttacttgc tttaaaaaac ctcccacacc tccccctgaa cctgaaacat
      901 aaaatgaatg caattgttgt tgttaacttg tttattgcag cttataatgg ttacaataaa
      961 gcaatagcat cacaaatttc acaaataagc attttttcac tgcattcta
//
