>Addgene plasmid #54756 | mKikGR-N1 | addgene partial sequence | sequence record 90578 | CMV-F 5'-CGCAAATGGGCGGTAGGCGTG-3'
GTGAACCGTCAGATCCGCTAGCGCTACCGGACTCAGATCTCGAGCTCAAGCTTCGAATTCTGCAGTCGAC
GGTACCGCGGGCCCGGGATCCACCGGTCGCCACCATGGTGAGTGTGATTACATCAGAAATGAAGATCGAG
CTGCGTATGGAAGGCTCTGTAAACGGGCACAAGTTCGTGATTACAGGGAAAGGAAGTGGCAGACCTTACG
AGGGAACACAGACTGTGGACCTGACAGTCATAGAGGGCGGACCTCTTCCTTTTGCTTTCGATATCCTGAC
AACAGCATTCCATTACGGCAACCGGGTATTTGTCGAATACCCAGAAGAAATAGTAGACTACTTCAAGCAG
TTGTTTCCTGAGGGTTATTCTTGGGAACGAAGCATGAGTTACGAAGACGGGGGAATTTGCCTCGCCACAA
ACAATATAACGATGAAGAAAGACGGCAGCAACACTTTTGTCAATGAAATTCGATTTGATGGTACAAACTT
TCCTGCCAATGGTCCAGTTATGCAGAGGAAGACCGTCAAATGGGAGCCATCCACTGAGAAAATGTATGTG
CGTGATGGAGTGCTGAAGGGTGATGTTGAAATGGCTCTGTTGCTTGAAGGAGGTGGCCATTACCGATGTG
ACTTCAGAACTACTTACAAAGCAAAGAAGGTTGTCCAGTTGCCAGACTATCACTACGTGGATCATCAAAT
GGAGATAACAAGCCATGACAAGGATTACAACAAGGTTAAGGCGTATGAACATGCTAAGGCTTATTCCGGG
ACCTACAGGGGCGCCAAGTATGAATTTGAAGCCTAAGCGGCCGCGACTCTAGATCATAATCAGCCATACC
ACATTTGTAGAGGTT
